>Addgene plasmid #78011 | DDR1 gRNA (BRDN0001162484) | addgene full sequence | sequence record 188830 | Addgene Assembled Sequence
CCCGGGTGCAAAGATGGATAAAGTTTTAAACAGAGAGGAATCTTTGCAGCTAATGGACCTTCTAGGTCTT
GAAAGGAGTGGGAATTGGCTCCGGTGCCCGTCAGTGGGCAGAGCGCACATCGCCCACAGTCCCCGAGAAG
TTGGGGGGAGGGGTCGGCAATTGATCCGGTGCCTAGAGAAGGTGGCGCGGGGTAAACTGGGAAAGTGATG
TCGTGTACTGGCTCCGCCTTTTTCCCGAGGGTGGGGGAGAACCGTATATAAGTGCAGTAGTCGCCGTGAA
CGTTCTTTTTCGCAACGGGTTTGCCGCCAGAACACAGGTAAGTGCCGTGTGTGGTTCCCGCGGGCCTGGC
CTCTTTACGGGTTATGGCCCTTGCGTGCCTTGAATTACTTCCACCTGGCTGCAGTACGTGATTCTTGATC
CCGAGCTTCGGGTTGGAAGTGGGTGGGAGAGTTCGAGGCCTTGCGCTTAAGGAGCCCCTTCGCCTCGTGC
TTGAGTTGAGGCCTGGCCTGGGCGCTGGGGCCGCCGCGTGCGAATCTGGTGGCACCTTCGCGCCTGTCTC
GCTGCTTTCGATAAGTCTCTAGCCATTTAAAATTTTTGATGACCTGCTGCGACGCTTTTTTTCTGGCAAG
ATAGTCTTGTAAATGCGGGCCAAGATCTGCACACTGGTATTTCGGTTTTTGGGGCCGCGGGCGGCGACGG
GGCCCGTGCGTCCCAGCGCACATGTTCGGCGAGGCGGGGCCTGCGAGCGCGGCCACCGAGAATCGGACGG
GGGTAGTCTCAAGCTGGCCGGCCTGCTCTGGTGCCTGGCCTCGCGCCGCCGTGTATCGCCCCGCCCTGGG
CGGCAAGGCTGGCCCGGTCGGCACCAGTTGCGTGAGCGGAAAGATGGCCGCTTCCCGGCCCTGCTGCAGG
GAGCTCAAAATGGAGGACGCGGCGCTCGGGAGAGCGGGCGGGTGAGTCACCCACACAAAGGAAAAGGGCC
TTTCCGTCCTCAGCCGTCGCTTCATGTGACTCCACGGAGTACCGGGCGCCGTCCAGGCACCTCGATTAGT
TCTCGAGCTTTTGGAGTACGTCGTCTTTAGGTTGGGGGGAGGGGTTTTATGCGATGGAGTTTCCCCACAC
TGAGTGGGTGGAGACTGAAGTTAGGCCAGCTTGGCACTTGATGTAATTCTCCTTGGAATTTGCCCTTTTT
GAGTTTGGATCTTGGTTCATTCTCAAGCCTCAGACAGTGGTTCAAAGTTTTTTTCTTCCATTTCAGGTGT
CGTGACGTACGGCCACCATGACCGAGTACAAGCCCACGGTGCGCCTCGCCACCCGCGACGACGTCCCCAG
GGCCGTACGCACCCTCGCCGCCGCGTTCGCCGACTACCCCGCCACGCGCCACACCGTCGATCCGGACCGC
CACATCGAGCGGGTCACCGAGCTGCAAGAACTCTTCCTCACGCGCGTCGGGCTCGACATCGGCAAGGTGT
GGGTCGCGGACGACGGCGCCGCCGTGGCGGTCTGGACCACGCCGGAGAGCGTCGAAGCGGGGGCGGTGTT
CGCCGAGATCGGCCCGCGCATGGCCGAGTTGAGCGGTTCCCGGCTGGCCGCGCAGCAACAGATGGAAGGC
CTCCTGGCGCCGCACCGGCCCAAGGAGCCCGCGTGGTTCCTGGCCACCGTCGGAGTCTCGCCCGACCACC
AGGGCAAGGGTCTGGGCAGCGCCGTCGTGCTCCCCGGAGTGGAGGCGGCCGAGCGCGCCGGGGTGCCCGC
CTTCCTGGAGACCTCCGCGCCCCGCAACCTCCCCTTCTACGAGCGGCTCGGCTTCACCGTCACCGCCGAC
GTCGAGGTGCCCGAAGGACCGCGCACCTGGTGCATGACCCGCAAGCCCGGTGCCTGAACGCGTTAAGTCG
ACAATCAACCTCTGGATTACAAAATTTGTGAAAGATTGACTGGTATTCTTAACTATGTTGCTCCTTTTAC
GCTATGTGGATACGCTGCTTTAATGCCTTTGTATCATGCTATTGCTTCCCGTATGGCTTTCATTTTCTCC
TCCTTGTATAAATCCTGGTTGCTGTCTCTTTATGAGGAGTTGTGGCCCGTTGTCAGGCAACGTGGCGTGG
TGTGCACTGTGTTTGCTGACGCAACCCCCACTGGTTGGGGCATTGCCACCACCTGTCAGCTCCTTTCCGG
GACTTTCGCTTTCCCCCTCCCTATTGCCACGGCGGAACTCATCGCCGCCTGCCTTGCCCGCTGCTGGACA
GGGGCTCGGCTGTTGGGCACTGACAATTCCGTGGTGTTGTCGGGGAAATCATCGTCCTTTCCTTGGCTGC
TCGCCTGTGTTGCCACCTGGATTCTGCGCGGGACGTCCTTCTGCTACGTCCCTTCGGCCCTCAATCCAGC
GGACCTTCCTTCCCGCGGCCTGCTGCCGGCTCTGCGGCCTCTTCCGCGTCTTCGCCTTCGCCCTCAGACG
AGTCGGATCTCCCTTTGGGCCGCCTCCCCGCGTCGACTTTAAGACCAATGACTTACAAGGCAGCTGTAGA
TCTTAGCCACTTTTTAAAAGAAAAGGGGGGACTGGAAGGGCTAATTCACTCCCAACGAAGACAAGATCTG
CTTTTTGCTTGTACTGGGTCTCTCTGGTTAGACCAGATCTGAGCCTGGGAGCTCTCTGGCTAACTAGGGA
ACCCACTGCTTAAGCCTCAATAAAGCTTGCCTTGAGTGCTTCAAGTAGTGTGTGCCCGTCTGTTGTGTGA
CTCTGGTAACTAGAGATCCCTCAGACCCTTTTAGTCAGTGTGGAAAATCTCTAGCAGTACGTATAGTAGT
TCATGTCATCTTATTATTCAGTATTTATAACTTGCAAAGAAATGAATATCAGAGAGTGAGAGGAACTTGT
TTATTGCAGCTTATAATGGTTACAAATAAAGCAATAGCATCACAAATTTCACAAATAAAGCATTTTTTTC
ACTGCATTCTAGTTGTGGTTTGTCCAAACTCATCAATGTATCTTATCATGTCTGGCTCTAGCTATCCCGC
CCCTAACTCCGCCCATCCCGCCCCTAACTCCGCCCAGTTCCGCCCATTCTCCGCCCCATGGCTGACTAAT
TTTTTTTATTTATGCAGAGGCCGAGGCCGCCTCGGCCTCTGAGCTATTCCAGAAGTAGTGAGGAGGCTTT
TTTGGAGGCCTAGGGACGTACCCAATTCGCCCTATAGTGAGTCGTATTACGCGCGCTCACTGGCCGTCGT
TTTACAACGTCGTGACTGGGAAAACCCTGGCGTTACCCAACTTAATCGCCTTGCAGCACATCCCCCTTTC
GCCAGCTGGCGTAATAGCGAAGAGGCCCGCACCGATCGCCCTTCCCAACAGTTGCGCAGCCTGAATGGCG
AATGGG
[124 nt withheld, positions 3367-3490]
C
[91 nt withheld, positions 3492-3582]
A
[49 nt withheld, positions 3584-3632]
CCTTTGACGTTGGAGTCCACGTTCTTT
[37 nt withheld, positions 3660-3696]
ACCCTATCTCGGTCTATTCTTTTGATTTATAAGGGATTTTGCCGATTTCGGCCTATTGGTTAAAAAATGA
GCTGATTTAACAAAAATTTAACGCGAATTTTAACAAAATATTAACGCTTACAATTTAGGTGGCACTTTTC
GGGGAAATGTGCGCGGAACCCCTATTTGTTTATTTTTCTAAATACATTCAAATATGTATCCGCTCATGAG
ACAATAACCCTGATAAATGCTTCAATAATATTGAAAAAGGAAGAGTATGAGTATTCAACATTTCCGTGTC
GCCCTTATTCCCTTTTTTGCGGCATTTTGCCTTCCTGTTTTTGCTCACCCAGAAACGCTGGTGAAAGTAA
AAGATGCTGAAGATCAGTTGGGTGCACGAGTGGGTTACATCGAACTGGATCTCAACAGCGGTAAGATCCT
TGAGAGTTTTCGCCCCGAAGAACGTTTTCCAATGATGAGCACTTTTAAAGTTCTGCTATGTGGCGCGGTA
TTATCCCGTATTGACGCCGGGCAAGAGCAACTCGGTCGCCGCATACACTATTCTCAGAATGACTTGGTTG
AGTACTCACCAGTCACAGAAAAGCATCTTACGGATGGCATGACAGTAAGAGAATTATGCAGTGCTGCCAT
AACCATGAGTGATAACACTGCGGCCAACTTACTTCTGACAACGATCGGAGGACCGAAGGAGCTAACCGCT
TTTTTGCACAACATGGGGGATCATGTAACTCGCCTTGATCGTTGGGAACCGGAGCTGAATGAAGCCATAC
CAAACGACGAGCGTGACACCACGATGCCTGTAGCAATGGCAACAACGTTGCGCAAACTATTAACTGGCGA
ACTACTTACTCTAGCTTCCCGGCAACAATTAATAGACTGGATGGAGGCGGATAAAGTTGCAGGACCACTT
CTGCGCTCGGCCCTTCCGGCTGGCTGGTTTATTGCTGATAAATCTGGAGCCGGTGAGCGTGGGTCTCGCG
GTATCATTGCAGCACTGGGGCCAGATGGTAAGCCCTCCCGTATCGTAGTTATCTACACGACGGGGAGTCA
GGCAACTATGGATGAACGAAATAGACAGATCGCTGAGATAGGTGCCTCACTGATTAAGCATTGGTAACTG
TCAGACCAAGTTTACTCATATATACTTTAGATTGATTTAAAACTTCATTTTTAATTTAAAAGGATCTAGG
TGAAGATCCTTTTTGATAATCTCATGACCAAAATCCCTTAACGTGAGTTTTCGTTCCACTGAGCGTCAGA
CCCCGTAGAAAAGATCAAAGGATCTTCTTGAGATCCTTTTTTTCTGCGCGTAATCTGCTGCTTGCAAACA
AAAAAACCACCGCTACCAGCGGTGGTTTGTTTGCCGGATCAAGAGCTACCAACTCTTTTTCCGAAGGTAA
CTGGCTTCAGCAGAGCGCAGATACCAAATACTGTTCTTCTAGTGTAGCCGTAGTTAGGCCACCACTTCAA
GAACTCTGTAGCACCGCCTACATACCTCGCTCTGCTAATCCTGTTACCAGTGGCTGCTGCCAGTGGCGAT
AAGTCGTGTCTTACCGGGTTGGACTCAAGACGATAGTTACCGGATAAGGCGCAGCGGTCGGGCTGAACGG
GGGGTTCGTGCACACAGCCCAGCTTGGAGCGAACGACCTACACCGAACTGAGATACCTACAGCGTGAGCT
ATGAGAAAGCGCCACGCTTCCCGAAGGGAGAAAGGCGGACAGGTATCCGGTAAGCGGCAGGGTCGGAACA
GGAGAGCGCACGAGGGAGCTTCCAGGGGGAAACGCCTGGTATCTTTATAGTCCTGTCGGGTTTCGCCACC
TCTGACTTGAGCGTCGATTTTTGTGATGCTCGTCAGGGGGGCGGAGCCTATGGAAAAACGCCAGCAACGC
GGCCTTTTTACGGTTCCTGGCCTTTTGCTGGCCTTTTGCTCACATGTTCTTTCCTGCGTTATCCCCTGAT
TCTGTGGATAACCGTATTACCGCCTTTGAGTGAGCTGATACCGCTCGCCGCAGCCGAACGACCGAGCGCA
GCGAGTCAGTGAGCGAGGAAGCGGAAGAGCGCCCAATACGCAAACCGCCTCTCCCCGCGCGTTGGCCGAT
TCATTAATGCAGCTGGCACGACAGGTTTCCCGACTGGAAAGCGGGCAGTGAGCGCAACGCAATTAATGTG
AGTTAGCTCACTCATTAGGCACCCCAGGCTTTACACTTTATGCTTCCGGCTCGTATGTTGTGTGGAATTG
TGAGCGGATAACAATTTCACACAGGAAACAGCTATGACCATGATTACGCCAAGCGCGCAATTAACCCTCA
CTAAAGGGAACAAAAGCTGGAGCTGCAAGCTTAATGTAGTCTTATGCAATACTCTTGTAGTCTTGCAACA
TGGTAACGATGAGTTAGCAACATGCCTTACAAGGAGAGAAAAAGCACCGTGCATGCCGATTGGTGGAAGT
AAGGTGGTACGATCGTGCCTTATTAGGAAGGCAACAGACGGGTCTGACATGGATTGGACGAACCACTGAA
TTGCCGCATTGCAGAGATATTGTATTTAAGTGCCTAGCTCGATACATAAACGGGTCTCTCTGGTTAGACC
AGATCTGAGCCTGGGAGCTCTCTGGCTAACTAGGGAACCCACTGCTTAAGCCTCAATAAAGCTTGCCTTG
AGTGCTTCAAGTAGTGTGTGCCCGTCTGTTGTGTGACTCTGGTAACTAGAGATCCCTCAGACCCTTTTAG
TCAGTGTGGAAAATCTCTAGCAGTGGCGCCCGAACAGGGACTTGAAAGCGAAAGGGAAACCAGAGGAGCT
CTCTCGACGCAGGACTCGGCTTGCTGAAGCGCGCACGGCAAGAGGCGAGGGGCGGCGACTGGTGAGTACG
CCAAAAATTTTGACTAGCGGAGGCTAGAAGGAGAGAGATGGGTGCGAGAGCGTCAGTATTAAGCGGGGGA
GAATTAGATCGCGATGGGAAAAAATTCGGTTAAGGCCAGGGGGAAAGAAAAAATATAAATTAAAACATAT
AGTATGGGCAAGCAGGGAGCTAGAACGATTCGCAGTTAATCCTGGCCTGTTAGAAACATCAGAAGGCTGT
AGACAAATACTGGGACAGCTACAACCATCCCTTCAGACAGGATCAGAAGAACTTAGATCATTATATAATA
CAGTAGCAACCCTCTATTGTGTGCATCAAAGGATAGAGATAAAAGACACCAAGGAAGCTTTAGACAAGAT
AGAGGAAGAGCAAAACAAAAGTAAGACCACCGCACAGCAAGCGGCCGCTGATCTTCAGACCTGGAGGAGG
AGATATGAGGGACAATTGGAGAAGTGAATTATATAAATATAAAGTAGTAAAAATTGAACCATTAGGAGTA
GCACCCACCAAGGCAAAGAGAAGAGTGGTGCAGAGAGAAAAAAGAGCAGTGGGAATAGGAGCTTTGTTCC
TTGGGTTCTTGGGAGCAGCAGGAAGCACTATGGGCGCAGCGTCAATGACGCTGACGGTACAGGCCAGACA
ATTATTGTCTGGTATAGTGCAGCAGCAGAACAATTTGCTGAGGGCTATTGAGGCGCAACAGCATCTGTTG
CAACTCACAGTCTGGGGCATCAAGCAGCTCCAGGCAAGAATCCTGGCTGTGGAAAGATACCTAAAGGATC
AACAGCTCCTGGGGATTTGGGGTTGCTCTGGAAAACTCATTTGCACCACTGCTGTGCCTTGGAATGCTAG
TTGGAGTAATAAATCTCTGGAACAGATTTGGAATCACACGACCTGGATGGAGTGGGACAGAGAAATTAAC
AATTACACAAGCTTAATACACTCCTTAATTGAAGAATCGCAAAACCAGCAAGAAAAGAATGAACAAGAAT
TATTGGAATTAGATAAATGGGCAAGTTTGTGGAATTGGTTTAACATAACAAATTGGCTGTGGTATATAAA
ATTATTCATAATGATAGTAGGAGGCTTGGTAGGTTTAAGAATAGTTTTTGCTGTACTTTCTATAGTGAAT
AGAGTTAGGCAGGGATATTCACCATTATCGTTTCAGACCCACCTCCCAACCCCGAGGGGACCCAGAGAGG
GCCTATTTCCCATGATTCCTTCATATTTGCATATACGATACAAGGCTGTTAGAGAGATAATTAGAATTAA
TTTGACTGTAAACACAAAGATATTAGTACAAAATACGTGACGTAGAAAGTAATAATTTCTTGGGTAGTTT
GCAGTTTTAAAATTATGTTTTAAAATGGACTATCATATGCTTACCGTAACTTGAAAGTATTTCGATTTCT
TGGCTTTATATATCTTGTGGAAAGGACGAAACACCGCCCATGCGCCACAACCTAGGGTTTTAGAGCTAGA
AATAGCAAGTTAAAATAAGGCTAGTCCGTTATCAACTTGAAAAAGTGGCACCGAGTCGGTGCTTTTTTAA
GCTTGGCGTAACTAGATCTTGAGACAAATGGCAGTATTCATCCACAATTTTAAAAGAAAAGGGGGGATTG
GGGGGTACAGTGCAGGGGAAAGAATAGTAGACATAATAGCAACAGACATACAAACTAAAGAATTACAAAA
ACAAATTACAAAAATTCAAAATTTTCGGGTTTATTACAGGGACAGCAGAGATCCACTTTGGCGCCGGCTC
GAGGGGG
Features (pLannotate 1.2.2; 29 found; start..end, strand, type, name):
     14..80      +  CDS            small t antigen (fragment): SV40 (simian virus 40) small t antigen
    106..317     +  promoter       EF-1α core promoter: core promoter for human elongation factor EF-1α
    318..1256    +  intron         EF-1α intron A: intron upstream of the start codon of human EF-1α
   1278..1877    +  CDS            PuroR (fragment): puromycin N-acetyltransferase; pac from Streptomyces; confers resistance to puromycin
   1893..2481    +  misc_feature   WPRE: woodchuck hepatitis virus posttranscriptional regulatory element
   2532..2551    +  misc_feature   cPPT/CTS (fragment): central polypurine tract and central termination sequence of HIV-1
   2553..2786    +  LTR            3' LTR (ΔU3): self-inactivating 3' long terminal repeat (LTR) from HIV-1
   2864..2985    +  polyA_signal   SV40 poly(A) signal: SV40 polyadenylation signal
   3025..3160    +  rep_origin     SV40 ori: SV40 origin of replication
   3181..3199    -  promoter       T7 promoter: promoter for bacteriophage T7 RNA polymerase
   3207..3362    +  CDS            lacZα (fragment): LacZα fragment of β-galactosidase; lacZ fragment
   3367..3795    +  rep_origin     f1 ori (sequence partly withheld): f1 bacteriophage origin of replication; arrow indicates direction of (+) strand synthesis
   3848..3952    +  promoter       AmpR promoter: bla
   3953..4813    +  CDS            AmpR: β-lactamase; bla; confers resistance to ampicillin, carbenicillin, and related antibiotics
   4984..5572    +  rep_origin     ori: high-copy-number ColE1/pMB1/pBR322/pUC origin of replication
   5755..5847    +  CDS            lacI (fragment): lac repressor; lacI; The lac repressor binds to the lac operator to inhibit transcription in E. coli. This inhibition can be relieved by adding lactose or isopropyl-β-D-thiogalactopyranoside (IPTG).
   5860..5881    +  protein_bind   CAP binding site: CAP binding activates transcription in the presence of cAMP. E. coli catabolite activator protein
   5896..5926    +  promoter       lac promoter: promoter for the E. coli lac operon
   5934..5950    +  protein_bind   lac operator: The lac repressor binds to the lac operator to inhibit transcription in E. coli. This inhibition can be relieved by adding lactose or isopropyl-β-D-thiogalactopyranoside (IPTG). lac repressor encoded by lacI
   5995..6013    +  promoter       T3 promoter: promoter for bacteriophage T3 RNA polymerase
   6041..6267    +  promoter       RSV promoter: Rous sarcoma virus enhancer/promoter
   6268..6448    +  LTR            5' LTR (truncated): truncated 5' long terminal repeat (LTR) from HIV-1
   6495..6620    +  misc_feature   HIV-1 Ψ: packaging signal of human immunodeficiency virus type 1
   6604..6967    +  CDS            HIV-1 gag (fragment): gag protein from human immunodeficiency virus 1; gag
   7113..7346    +  misc_feature   RRE: The Rev response element (RRE) of HIV-1 allows for Rev-dependent mRNA export from the nucleus to the cytoplasm.
   7723..7749    +  CDS            Rev (fragment): human immunodeficiency virus 1 (HIV-1) Rev protein; rev; enhances nuclear export of unspliced and incompletely spliced viral mRNAs
   7753..7993    +  promoter       U6 promoter: RNA polymerase III promoter for human U6 snRNA
   8023..8098    +  misc_RNA       gRNA scaffold: guide RNA scaffold for the Streptococcus pyogenes CRISPR/Cas9 system
   8154..8271    +  misc_feature   cPPT/CTS: central polypurine tract and central termination sequence of HIV-1
