[The description below was written by a language model from this plasmid's Addgene catalogue record and pLannotate feature annotations shown in this document.]
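Description:
DDR1 gRNA (BRDN0001162484) is a third-generation lentiviral guide RNA plasmid built on the lentiGuide-Puro backbone and designed to direct Streptococcus pyogenes Cas9 to the human DDR1 gene, which encodes a receptor tyrosine kinase. It is propagated in E. coli as a high-copy plasmid through a ColE1/pUC-type origin with ampicillin selection from the β-lactamase gene. The backbone also retains an f1 origin, an SV40 origin and poly(A) signal, and remnants of lac and T7/T3 promoter elements.

The lentiviral transfer cassette begins with an RSV promoter fused to a truncated HIV-1 5' LTR, which makes genomic RNA production Tat-independent. This is followed by the Ψ packaging signal with a gag fragment, the Rev response element for Rev-dependent nuclear export, and a cPPT/CTS. It ends in a U3-deleted, self-inactivating 3' LTR. Within this unit the human U6 RNA polymerase III promoter drives the DDR1-specific spacer fused to the Cas9 gRNA scaffold. A separate EF-1α core promoter with its intron A expresses puromycin N-acetyltransferase for selection of transduced mammalian cells, with a WPRE downstream to enhance transcript expression.

According to the depositor, the guide was designed against multiple DDR1 RefSeq transcript variants. The plasmid carries no Cas9, so it must be paired with a separate Cas9 vector such as lentiCas9-Blast or used in cells that already express Cas9. It belongs to a human kinome gRNA collection associated with work on optimised sgRNA design, and is suited to generating DDR1 knockouts by lentiviral delivery.
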