Addgene plasmid #78011: DDR1 gRNA (BRDN0001162484)
Purpose: 3rd generation lentiviral gRNA plasmid targeting human DDR1
Depositing lab: John Doench & David Root. Depositing organization: Broad Institute. Publication: Optimized sgRNA design to maximize activity and minimize off-target effects of CRISPR-Cas9. Doench JG, Fusi N, Sullender M, Hegde M, Vaimberg EW, Donovan KF, Smith I, Tothova Z, Wilen C, Orchard R, Virgin HW, Listgarten J, Root DE. Nat Biotechnol. 2016 Jan 18. doi: 10.1038/nbt.3437. PubMed 26780180.
Backbone
  Vector backbone: lentiGuide-Puro
  Backbone manufacturer: Zhang Lab (Addgene plasmid # 52963)
  Vector type: Mammalian Expression, Lentiviral, CRISPR
  Selectable markers: Puromycin
Growth in bacteria
  Bacterial resistance: Ampicillin, 100 μg/mL
  Growth temperature: 37°C
  Growth strain: DH5alpha
  Copy number: High Copy
Gene/Insert
  Gene/Insert name: DDR1 (alt names: DDR1; NM_001202521.1)
  gRNA/shRNA sequence: CCCATGCGCCACAACCTAGG
  Species: H. sapiens (human)
  Entrez Gene: DDR1 (a.k.a. CAK, CD167, DDR, EDDR1, HGK2, MCK10, NEP, NTRK4, PTK3, PTK3A, RTK6, TRKE)
  Promoter: hU6
  Cloning method: Unknown
  Sequencing primers: 5′ U6-F; 3′ pS2-R
Terms and licenses: Academic/Nonprofit Terms; Industry Terms: Not Available to Industry
Depositor comments: The gRNA was designed to target the following Genbank reference sequence(s): NM_001202521.1,NM_001202522.1,NM_001202523.1,NM_001297652.1,NM_001297653.1,NM_001297654.1,NM_001954.4,NM_013993.2,NM_013994.2. Note that this plasmid does NOT contain Cas9. It should be used in conjunction with lentiCas9-Blast (Addgene #52962) or otherwise with cell lines already expressing Cas9. Browse the full kinome gRNA library at http://www.addgene.org/pooled-library/broadgpp-human-kinome/ or visit http://www.broadinstitute.org/rnai/public/ for detailed protocols and information.
How to cite: DDR1 gRNA (BRDN0001162484) was a gift from John Doench & David Root (Addgene plasmid # 78011 ; http://n2t.net/addgene:78011 ; RRID:Addgene_78011)
