>Addgene plasmid #78011 | DDR1 gRNA (BRDN0001162484) | depositor partial sequence | sequence record 145470 | Target Sequence
CCCATGCGCCACAACCTAGG
