>Addgene plasmid #78011 | DDR1 gRNA (BRDN0001162484) | addgene partial sequence | sequence record 188829 | hU6-F
NTGACGTAGCAAAGTAATAATTTCTTGGGTAGCTTTGCAGTTTTAAAATTATGTTTTAAAATGGACTATC
ATATGCTTACCGTAACTTGAAAGTATTTCGATTTCTTGGCTTTATATATCTTGTGGAAAGGACGAAACAC
CGCCCATGCGCCACAACCTAGGGTTTTAGAGCTAGAAATAGCAAGTTAAAATAAGGCTAGTCCGTTATCA
ACTTGAAAAAGTGGCACCGAGTCGGTGCTTTTTTAAGCTTGGCGTAACTAGATCTTGAGACAAATGGCAG
TATTCATCCACAATTTTAAAAGAAAAGGGGGGATTGGGGGGTACAGTGCAGGGGAAAGAATAGTAGACAT
AATAGCAACAGACATACAAACTAAAGAATTACAAAAACAAATTACAAAAATTCAAAATTTTCGGGTTTAT
TACAGGGACAGCAGAGATCCACTTTGGCGCCGGCTCGAGGGGGCCCGGGTGCAAAGATGGATAAAGTTTT
AAACAGAGAGGAATCTTTGCAGCTAATGGACCTTCTAGGTCTTGAAAGGAGTGGGAATTGGCTCCGGTGC
CCGTCAGTGG
